Addgene plasmid #10986: pL-rpb1-D261N
Depositing lab: Jeff Strathern. Depositing organization: National Cancer Institute (NCI). Publication: Mutations in the Saccharomyces cerevisiae RPB1 Gene Conferring Hypersensitivity to 6-Azauracil. Malagon F, Kireeva ML, Shafer BK, Lubkowska L, Kashlev M, Strathern JN. Genetics. 2006 Apr . 172(4):2201-9. 10.1534/genetics.105.052415 PubMed 16510790.
Backbone
  Vector backbone: pRS415 (with modifications)
  Backbone size w/o insert (bp): 4967
  Vector type: Bacterial Expression, Yeast Expression
  Selectable markers: LEU2
Growth in bacteria
  Bacterial resistance: Ampicillin, 100 μg/mL
  Growth temperature: 37°C
  Growth strain: DH5alpha
  Copy number: High Copy
Gene/Insert
  Gene/Insert name: rpb1-D261N (alt name: RPB1)
  Species: S. cerevisiae (budding yeast)
  Insert size (bp): 6349
  Mutation: Mutation 781 G to A in the RPB1 ORF resulting in the residue substitution D261N
  Entrez Gene: RPO21 (a.k.a. YDL140C, RPB1, RPB220, SIT1, SUA8)
  Cloning method: Restriction Enzyme; 5′ cloning site XhoI/AvaI (not destroyed); 3′ cloning site ApaI (not destroyed)
  Sequencing primers: 5′ M13 reverse; 3′ n/a
Terms and licenses: Academic/Nonprofit Terms; Industry Terms: Not Available to Industry
How to cite: pL-rpb1-D261N was a gift from Jeff Strathern (Addgene plasmid # 10986 ; http://n2t.net/addgene:10986 ; RRID:Addgene_10986)
