[The description below was written by a language model from this plasmid's Addgene catalogue record.]
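Description:
pL-rpb1-D261N is a yeast–E. coli shuttle plasmid built on a modified pRS415 backbone of about 5 kb. pRS415 is a standard centromeric (CEN/ARS) vector of the pRS series, normally maintained at low copy in Saccharomyces cerevisiae, although the record does not say what the backbone modifications are. Selection in yeast is through the LEU2 auxotrophic marker. In bacteria the plasmid is propagated at high copy under ampicillin selection.

The insert is a fragment of roughly 6.3 kb from S. cerevisiae carrying a mutant allele of RPB1 (systematic gene RPO21/YDL140C), which encodes the largest subunit of RNA polymerase II. It was cloned between an XhoI/AvaI site at the 5′ end and an ApaI site at the 3′ end, and both sites are retained. The allele has a single G-to-A change at nucleotide 781 of the open reading frame, which produces the amino acid substitution D261N. The record does not state which promoter drives expression. The insert is larger than the RPB1 coding region alone, so it may include native flanking regulatory sequence, but this is not stated. No epitope tags or reporters are listed.

The associated publication concerns RPB1 mutations that confer hypersensitivity to 6-azauracil, a drug phenotype commonly linked to defects in transcription elongation. The plasmid is therefore suited to introducing the rpb1-D261N allele into leu2 yeast strains for genetic and phenotypic analysis of RNA polymerase II function, for example to compare drug sensitivity or transcription properties with wild-type RPB1.
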