>Addgene plasmid #10986 | pL-rpb1-D261N | addgene partial sequence | sequence record 17920 | 10986 with yRPB1-R 5'-caatttgcagaggaacagcac
CCTTGTTCCTCAGACTGAGGACGTGAAGATTCATTTCGTCACCGTCGAAATCGGCATTGTATGGAGATGT
AACGGACAAATTCAATCTAAATGTAGAATATGGAATAACTTTTACTCTGTGGGCCATCATGGACATTTTG
TGCAACGAAGGTTGACGGTTGAATAAAACTGGATCATTGTCCATAATATGACGTTCAACTTTCCACCCAT
ACTGTAATTGAATATCACCTGCCCTTTTACTGTATCTTAAATCTATACGGTCTCCGCTATCACGAATGAC
GTATTTGGCACCGGGGTGCTCATTTGGTCCATTCCTAACAAGTTGCGTCAGACGATCTATGTTATATGGT
GTGACCACTTCTGGGTATGTTAAAGTCTTGGCAATAGATTTTGGAACACCGACTTGGTCTAATTCCAAAT
TAGGATCACCAGAAATAACAGTTCTTGCCGAAAAATCCACACGCTTACCCATTAAATTACCTCTGATACG
ACCCTCTTTACCCTTCAAACGAGCACGAATAGATTTAACGGGACGGCCGGACTTTTGAAGAGCTTGTGGT
TGACCAGCAATATCATTATCCATATAAGTGGCAACATGAAATTGTAATAAACTCTCTGCTTCTTCAATAG
CATGATGTGGAGCACCGTTATGCTCTAGTGTTTCCAAACTAATATTAGCTTTTAAAATATCAGCAAGTTT
AAAGGTTAAATTATCCTCACCTCTTTGAGATCATTGAAGGAATGGATGACGCACGGTGTGGTGGG
